>Addgene plasmid #192524 | pPIP1;4-NLS-3xmCitrine | addgene full sequence | sequence record 377716 | Addgene NGS Result
TTTCACGCCCTTTTAAATATCCGATTATTCTAATAAACGCTCTTTTCTCTTAGGTTTACCCGCCAATATA
TCCTGTCAAACACTGATAGTTTAAACTGAAGGCGGGAAACGACAATCTGATCCAAGCTCAAGCTGCTCTA
GCATTCGCCATTCAGGCTGCGCAACTGTTGGGAAGGGCGATCGGTGCGGGCCTCTTCGCTATTACGCCAG
CTGGCGAAAGGGGGATGTGCTGCAAGGCGATTAAGTTGGGTAACGCCAGGGTTTTCCCAGTCACGACGTT
GTAAAACGACGGCCAGTGCCAAGCTTGGGTCTAGAGTTATCAACAAGTTTGTACAAAAAAGCAGGCTCCG
CGGCCGCCCCCTTCACCCGAACTTTACTAGTTACTATCTACCAATCAGGTTATGAAAGTAGGCAAAAGGG
GAAGGGTCAAGGCCCATGAGACATATTTTCCAAATAGACACTAAAAATGAGCCAGATTTTTCAACAACAC
ATTTGGTTTAAGGGCTCAAAAAATATTTGTCAACACCCAGTTTTAAAACAAAAGAAAATAGTAAATTACA
GGCCCAAATGTTTTTGTTGCCCTATAGATATTAGTATTTCTTAACCAGTCGCTGATAATTATTGATGAAT
AGTTGAGAGACGATAAAGATTGAGCTGTCAGGAATACAAATCAAACATGATATTGTTCGTTTACATTATT
ACTCAACGAACATTCACGTTTCCAAATTCTGATATCTTTTCTAATATTTCTCCACATGTAGCATATCATT
AGTTACTGTTTAAAAATGAGTACCAAAAACGTGAAATTATTACAATAACGTATAAATGTTAAATATTTCG
AGCAATCAATACTTGTCAAGACTCATTGTTAGTAATGCATCACTATAATTCATTCTTTTTTTGTCTTGGT
CAAACATGTATGAAGCGAGCAGAGTCTATGAATGTCATATTATAGACATACGTATGCGGCTTTGGTCGGG
ACCGGCCCAATAAACCAATACACATGTTCAACGGGTTCTTCCACGTGTCAAACTTATGTTGGCTGGACGG
TATGTGACTGTGCATTGTGGTTACGTTTCCAAAATGAATACGTAAGAACTTTTCCTAAATTATGTCTTTT
GCACAATACTGTAAGTCTGTAACTATGGTACTAAACATTATAATATCGAATTGGAAACATTTACATTTGA
GAATTTTAGTGTTTGTTGGCAACGAAGCATGTGAGATCACAGAGAAGCAATACTCATCTCTGAGCTGTTC
AAACAGTTTTACATGTCAGCACCCAAATATAGTCACTATATTCAAAAACAAAATTATTTACTTGCATTCA
ATGCTAGCCTTTTTTATTCGGTCCACAACAAATTATAAATATTTGTATATAAGAAAAATCAGAGACCTGA
TTTTGTAATGCGTGGCTTGTCAATTTCAAGCAACACAGAAAAAAGCTAACTAAGCAAAAAACAAAAAAAA
ATAACAAGTGGCTGGTTGATAGAATGTATCTTTCATCAGTACATAACACTGTTTTTTTGTCAACGTAAAA
CAGATTTTTATAACTTTTGTTTGCCCTCAACTTTTTTCATTACATTTTCTGGAATATCGCATGGTTGAAT
AATTAAAAGTTAAAAATGATTTTTATGAAGCACGGCATTATACTATATAGTCAGTCCCAACGAAAATGAC
TTTACATAAAGCTGTCAATTTTTTCTCCAACGGTCAGATAATTGTTTCGTTGAATAGTCAGTTTTTTTTT
TTACTATTTTACTATTGGGCTTTATTGGGCTCTTACAATTTTATCGATTTTTGTTTACCGTCCAGAAAGT
GGACCCTGTGGGAAGAGGAAAAGAAAAAAAAAGGGTCAGGTTTTTTGTCTTTATACGAGAGCACATCGGT
ACGTTCCAGAACAACCCTCTCTAGTCTCCTCCATCATTATCTTTATTTAATAGTAACCCTAGTACAAATT
ACCAAACTATTCAACATTAACATAATTATTCAACATTCACCATCATGAATAATAACTAGTTGAGAAAAAC
GTAACTAGACTAGTTTGATCTGTCAACATAAAAAGAGAAAAAAGAATTTCGTGACTAGTAAAGTTTAAGA
CCATTCACAAATGATCATTGAAATTATTAGTTCTAAACTCTTAGTTTGGTTATCTATTTGGTTTTGATTC
GTATCTATTTGGTTATTCGGTTTTTTGGTTTTAAAGTTTAGTATTCATTCGACTATTTTGAAATTTTGGT
TCGTTTTTTTTTTTTTTTTTTGAAATTTAATATCCATTCGATTATTTTGCTTTTAATATTTTTAAATATT
TCAATTATTTTTTGATATTTTTTGAATATTGTTACTATTTAATATATATTTTTAAATATTTTTAATTACT
AAGTATAGAAATAACTAATATTTTTGAAAATAAAATTATATTTTGGATATTTTAGATCATCTAAAATATT
TTAGTTAGGTACTAATTCATTTTTGGTTATTTTGATTATAAAATTTAATATCTATTCAACAATTTTTAAA
TTGTTGATTCAATTCGGTTCTGTTTTTTTTTTTCATTTAGGTTTAGTACATTTGGTTCAGTTTATTTGAC
TCTCAGTTTATTTGACTAAGCCTTGAAATTAGGTGTTAACTATTGGTTATTCTAGTTGAAATTTGAAATA
AAGAAAAAACTATACGTTATACTATTTTATTTTCTTAGCAATAACTAAAAATAAATGTTTGGAAACGTTA
GGCAATTTTATTATATTCTATCGTTGTTCTCTATAAATGAAGTCTCGACCACACACTTGGTAGCTACACA
CGAGAAAGAAAAAGCTCACAACTTTAACCTTTCTGGAGAGAGAAGAACAAAAGAGGGAGAGGGAGAGAAA
TGCCAAAGAAGAAGAGAAAGGTCAAGGGTGGGCGCGCCGACCCAGCTTTCTTGTACAAAGTGGTTGATAA
CAGCGCTGGAGGCTCCGGTGGGAGCATGGTGAGCAAGGGCGAGGAGCTGTTCACCGGGGTGGTGCCCATC
CTGGTCGAGCTGGACGGCGACGTAAACGGCCACAAGTTCAGCGTGTCCGGCGAGGGCGAGGGCGATGCCA
CCTACGGCAAGCTGACCCTGAAGTTCATCTGCACCACCGGCAAGCTGCCCGTGCCCTGGCCCACCCTCGT
GACCACCTTCGGCTACGGCCTGATGTGCTTCGCCCGCTACCCCGACCACATGAAGCAGCACGACTTCTTC
AAGTCCGCCATGCCCGAAGGCTACGTCCAGGAGCGCACCATCTTCTTCAAGGACGACGGCAACTACAAGA
CCCGCGCCGAGGTGAAGTTCGAGGGCGACACCCTGGTGAACCGCATCGAGCTGAAGGGCATCGACTTCAA
GGAGGACGGCAACATCCTGGGGCACAAGCTGGAGTACAACTACAACAGCCACAACGTCTATATCATGGCC
GACAAGCAGAAGAACGGCATCAAGGTGAACTTCAAGATCCGCCACAACATCGAGGACGGCAGCGTGCAGC
TCGCCGACCACTACCAGCAGAACACCCCCATCGGCGACGGCCCCGTGCTGCTGCCCGACAACCACTACCT
GAGCTACCAGTCCGCCCTGAGCAAAGACCCCAACGAGAAGCGCGATCACATGGTCCTGCTGGAGTTCGTG
ACCGCCGCCGGGATCACTCTCGGCATGGACGAGCTGTACAAGGCTGGAGGCTCCGGTGGGAGCATGGTGA
GCAAGGGCGAGGAGCTGTTCACCGGGGTGGTGCCCATCCTGGTCGAGCTGGACGGCGACGTAAACGGCCA
CAAGTTCAGCGTGTCCGGCGAGGGCGAGGGCGATGCCACCTACGGCAAGCTGACCCTGAAGTTCATCTGC
ACCACCGGCAAGCTGCCCGTGCCCTGGCCCACCCTCGTGACCACCTTCGGCTACGGCCTGATGTGCTTCG
CCCGCTACCCCGACCACATGAAGCAGCACGACTTCTTCAAGTCCGCCATGCCCGAAGGCTACGTCCAGGA
GCGCACCATCTTCTTCAAGGACGACGGCAACTACAAGACCCGCGCCGAGGTGAAGTTCGAGGGCGACACC
CTGGTGAACCGCATCGAGCTGAAGGGCATCGACTTCAAGGAGGACGGCAACATCCTGGGGCACAAGCTGG
AGTACAACTACAACAGCCACAACGTCTATATCATGGCCGACAAGCAGAAGAACGGCATCAAGGTGAACTT
CAAGATCCGCCACAACATCGAGGACGGCAGCGTGCAGCTCGCCGACCACTACCAGCAGAACACCCCCATC
GGCGACGGCCCCGTGCTGCTGCCCGACAACCACTACCTGAGCTACCAGTCCGCCCTGAGCAAAGACCCCA
ACGAGAAGCGCGATCACATGGTCCTGCTGGAGTTCGTGACCGCCGCCGGGATCACTCTCGGCATGGACGA
GCTGTACAAGGCTGGAGGCTCCGGTGGGAGCATGGTGAGCAAGGGCGAGGAGCTGTTCACCGGGGTGGTG
CCCATCCTGGTCGAGCTGGACGGCGACGTAAACGGCCACAAGTTCAGCGTGTCCGGCGAGGGCGAGGGCG
ATGCCACCTACGGCAAGCTGACCCTGAAGTTCATCTGCACCACCGGCAAGCTGCCCGTGCCCTGGCCCAC
CCTCGTGACCACCTTCGGCTACGGCCTGATGTGCTTCGCCCGCTACCCCGACCACATGAAGCAGCACGAC
TTCTTCAAGTCCGCCATGCCCGAAGGCTACGTCCAGGAGCGCACCATCTTCTTCAAGGACGACGGCAACT
ACAAGACCCGCGCCGAGGTGAAGTTCGAGGGCGACACCCTGGTGAACCGCATCGAGCTGAAGGGCATCGA
CTTCAAGGAGGACGGCAACATCCTGGGGCACAAGCTGGAGTACAACTACAACAGCCACAACGTCTATATC
ATGGCCGACAAGCAGAAGAACGGCATCAAGGTGAACTTCAAGATCCGCCACAACATCGAGGACGGCAGCG
TGCAGCTCGCCGACCACTACCAGCAGAACACCCCCATCGGCGACGGCCCCGTGCTGCTGCCCGACAACCA
CTACCTGAGCTACCAGTCCGCCCTGAGCAAAGACCCCAACGAGAAGCGCGATCACATGGTCCTGCTGGAG
TTCGTGACCGCCGCCGGGATCACTCTCGGCATGGACGAGCTGTACAAGTAAGCTTGCATGCCTGCAGGTC
GACTCTAGAGGATCCCCGGGTACCGAGCTCGAATTTCCCCGATCGTTCAAACATTTGGCAATAAAGTTTC
TTAAGATTGAATCCTGTTGCCGGTCTTGCGATGATTATCATATAATTTCTGTTGAATTACGTTAAGCATG
TAATAATTAACATGTAATGCATGACGTTATTTATGAGATGGGTTTTTATGATTAGAGTCCCGCAATTATA
CATTTAATACGCGATAGAAAACAAAATATAGCGCGCAAACTAGGATAAATTATCGCGCGCGGTGTCATCT
ATGTTACTAGATCGGGAATTGGTTCCGGAACCAATTCGTAATCATGTCATAGCTGTTTCCTGTGTGAAAT
TGTTATCCGCTCACAATTCCACACAACATACGAGCCGGAAGCATAAAGTGTAAAGCCTGGGGTGCCTAAT
GAGTGAGCTAACTCACATTAGGCTGAATTAGGCGCGCCTATTTCTGAATTCAACACATTGCGGACGTTTT
TAATGTACTGAATTAACGCCGAATTAATTCGGGGGATCTGGATTTTAGTACTGGATTTTGGTTTTAGGAA
TTAGAAATTTTATTGATAGAAGTATTTTACAAATACAAATACATACTAAGGGTTTCTTATATGCTCAACA
CATGAGCGAAACCCTATAGGAACCCTAATTCCCTTATCTGGGAACTACTCACACATTATTATGGAGAAAC
TCGAGCTTGTCGATCGACAGATCCCGGTCGGCATCTACTCTATTTCTTTGCCCTCGGACGAGTGCTGGGG
CGTCGGTTTCCACTATCGGCGAGTACTTCTACACAGCCATCGGTCCAGACGGCCGCGCTTCTGCGGGCGA
TTTGTGTACGCCCGACAGTCCCGGCTCCGGATCGGACGATTGCGTCGCATCGACCCTGCGCCCAAGCTGC
ATCATCGAAATTGCCGTCAACCAAGCTCTGATAGAGTTGGTCAAGACCAATGCGGAGCATATACGCCCGG
AGTCGTGGCGATCCTGCAAGCTCCGGATGCCTCCGCTCGAAGTAGCGCGTCTGCTGCTCCATACAAGCCA
ACCACGGCCTCCAGAAGAAGATGTTGGCGACCTCGTATTGGGAATCCCCGAACATCGCCTCGCTCCAGTC
AATGACCGCTGTTATGCGGCCATTGTCCGTCAGGACATTGTTGGAGCCGAAATCCGCGTGCACGAGGTGC
CGGACTTCGGGGCAGTCCTCGGCCCAAAGCATCAGCTCATCGAGAGCCTGCGCGACGGACGCACTGACGG
TGTCGTCCATCACAGTTTGCCAGTGATACACATGGGGATCAGCAATCGCGCATATGAAATCACGCCATGT
AGTGTATTGACCGATTCCTTGCGGTCCGAATGGGCCGAACCCGCTCGTCTGGCTAAGATCGGCCGCAGCG
ATCGCATCCATAGCCTCCGCGACCGGTTGTAGAACAGCGGGCAGTTCGGTTTCAGGCAGGTCTTGCAACG
TGACACCCTGTGAACGGCGGGAGATGCAATAGGTCAGGCTCTCGCTAAACTCCCCAATGTCAAGCACTTC
CGGAATCGGGAGCGCGGCCGATGCAAAGTGCCGATAAACATAACGATCTTTGTAGAAACCATCGGCGCAG
CTATTTACCCGCAGGACATATCCACGCCCTCCTACATCGAAGCTGAAAGCACGAGATTCTTCGCCCTCCG
AGAGCTGCATCAGGTCGGAGACGCTGTCGAACTTTTCGATCAGAAACTTCTCGACAGACGTCGCGGTGAG
TTCAGGCTTTTTCATATCTCATTGCCCCCCGGATCTGCGAAAGCTCGAGAGAGATAGATTTGTAGAGAGA
GACTGGTGATTTCAGCGTGTCCTCTCCAAATGAAATGAACTTCCTTATATAGAGGAAGGGTCTTGCGAAG
GATAGTGGGATTGTGCGTCATCCCTTACGTCAGTGGAGATATCACATCAATCCACTTGCTTTGAAGACGT
GGTTGGAACGTCTTCTTTTTCCACGATGCTCCTCGTGGGTGGGGGTCCATCTTTGGGACCACTGTCGGCA
GAGGCATCTTGAACGATAGCCTTTCCTTTATCGCAATGATGGCATTTGTAGGTGCCACCTTCCTTTTCTA
CTGTCCTTTTGATGAAGTGACAGATAGCTGGGCAATGGAATCCGAGGAGGTTTCCCGATATTACCCTTTG
TTGAAAAGTCTCAATAGCCCTTTGGTCTTCTGAGACTGTATCTTTGATATTCTTGGAGTAGACGAGAGTG
TCGTGCTCCACCATGTTCACATCAATCCACTTGCTTTGAAGACGTGGTTGGAACGTCTTCTTTTTCCACG
ATGCTCCTCGTGGGTGGGGGTCCATCTTTGGGACCACTGTCGGCAGAGGCATCTTGAACGATAGCCTTTC
CTTTATCGCAATGATGGCATTTGTAGGTGCCACCTTCCTTTTCTACTGTCCTTTTGATGAAGTGACAGAT
AGCTGGGCAATGGAATCCGAGGAGGTTTCCCGATATTACCCTTTGTTGAAAAGTCTCAATAGCCCTTTGG
TCTTCTGAGACTGTATCTTTGATATTCTTGGAGTAGACGAGAGTGTCGTGCTCCACCATGTTGGCAAGCT
GCTCTAGCCAATACGCAAACCGAATTCAGAAATAAATTCAGCCTAATTCGGCGTTAATTCAGTACATTAA
AAACGTCCGCAATGTGTTATTAAGTTGTCTAAGCGTCAATTTGTTTACACCACAATATATCCTGCCACCA
GCCAGCCAACAGCTCCCCGACCGGCAGCTCGGCACAAAATCACCACTCGATACAGGCAGCCCATCAGTCC
GGGACGGCGTCAGCGGGAGAGCCGTTGTAAGGCGGCAGACTTTGCTCATGTTACCGATGCTATTCGGAAG
AACGGCAACTAAGCTGCCGGGTTTGAAACACGGATGATCTCGCGGAGGGTAGCATGTTGATTGTAACGAT
GACAGAGCGTTGCTGCCTGTGATCAATTCGGGCACGAACCCAGTGGACATAAGCCTGTTCGGTTCGTAAG
CTGTAATGCAAGTAGCGTATGCGCTCACGCAACTGGTCCAGAACCTTGACCGAACGCAGCGGTGGTAACG
GCGCAGTGGCGGTTTTCATGGCTTGTTATGACTGTTTTTTTGGGGTACAGTCTATGCCTCGGGCATCCAA
GCAGCAAGCGCGTTACGCCGTGGGTCGATGTTTGATGTTATGGAGCAGCAACGATGTTACGCAGCAGGGC
AGTCGCCCTAAAACAAAGTTAAACATCATGGGGGAAGCGGTGATCGCCGAAGTATCGACTCAACTATCAG
AGGTAGTTGGCGTCATCGAGCGCCATCTCGAACCGACGTTGCTGGCCGTACATTTGTACGGCTCCGCAGT
GGATGGCGGCCTGAAGCCACACAGTGATATTGATTTGCTGGTTACGGTGACCGTAAGGCTTGATGAAACA
ACGCGGCGAGCTTTGATCAACGACCTTTTGGAAACTTCGGCTTCCCCTGGAGAGAGCGAGATTCTCCGCG
CTGTAGAAGTCACCATTGTTGTGCACGACGACATCATTCCGTGGCGTTATCCAGCTAAGCGCGAACTGCA
ATTTGGAGAATGGCAGCGCAATGACATTCTTGCAGGTATCTTCGAGCCAGCCACGATCGACATTGATCTG
GCTATCTTGCTGACAAAAGCAAGAGAACATAGCGTTGCCTTGGTAGGTCCAGCGGCGGAGGAACTCTTTG
ATCCGGTTCCTGAACAGGATCTATTTGAGGCGCTAAATGAAACCTTAACGCTATGGAACTCGCCGCCCGA
CTGGGCTGGCGATGAGCGAAATGTAGTGCTTACGTTGTCCCGCATTTGGTACAGCGCAGTAACCGGCAAA
ATCGCGCCGAAGGATGTCGCTGCCGACTGGGCAATGGAGCGCCTGCCGGCCCAGTATCAGCCCGTCATAC
TTGAAGCTAGACAGGCTTATCTTGGACAAGAAGAAGATCGCTTGGCCTCGCGCGCAGATCAGTTGGAAGA
ATTTGTCCACTACGTGAAAGGCGAGATCACCAAGGTAGTCGGCAAATAATGTCTAGCTAGAAATTCGTTC
AAGCCGACGCCGCTTCGCGGCGCGGCTTAACTCAAGCGTTAGATGCACTAAGCACATAATTGCTCACAGC
CAAACTATCAGGTCAAGTCTGCTTTTATTATTTTTAAGCGTGCATAATAAGCCCTACACAAATTGGGAGA
TATATCATGCATGACCAAAATCCCTTAACGTGAGTTTTCGTTCCACTGAGCGTCAGACCCCGTAGAAAAG
ATCAAAGGATCTTCTTGAGATCCTTTTTTTCTGCGCGTAATCTGCTGCTTGCAAACAAAAAAACCACCGC
TACCAGCGGTGGTTTGTTTGCCGGATCAAGAGCTACCAACTCTTTTTCCGAAGGTAACTGGCTTCAGCAG
AGCGCAGATACCAAATACTGTCCTTCTAGTGTAGCCGTAGTTAGGCCACCACTTCAAGAACTCTGTAGCA
CCGCCTACATACCTCGCTCTGCTAATCCTGTTACCAGTGGCTGCTGCCAGTGGCGATAAGTCGTGTCTTA
CCGGGTTGGACTCAAGACGATAGTTACCGGATAAGGCGCAGCGGTCGGGCTGAACGGGGGGTTCGTGCAC
ACAGCCCAGCTTGGAGCGAACGACCTACACCGAACTGAGATACCTACAGCGTGAGCTATGAGAAAGCGCC
ACGCTTCCCGAAGGGAGAAAGGCGGACAGGTATCCGGTAAGCGGCAGGGTCGGAACAGGAGAGCGCACGA
GGGAGCTTCCAGGGGGAAACGCCTGGTATCTTTATAGTCCTGTCGGGTTTCGCCACCTCTGACTTGAGCG
TCGATTTTTGTGATGCTCGTCAGGGGGGCGGAGCCTATGGAAAAACGCCAGCAACGCGGCCTTTTTACGG
TTCCTGGCCTTTTGCTGGCCTTTTGCTCACATGTTCTTTCCTGCGTTATCCCCTGATTCTGTGGATAACC
GTATTACCGCCTTTGAGTGAGCTGATACCGCTCGCCGCAGCCGAACGACCGAGCGCAGCGAGTCAGTGAG
CGAGGAAGCGGAAGAGCGCCTGATGCGGTATTTTCTCCTTACGCATCTGTGCGGTATTTCACACCGCATA
TGGTGCACTCTCAGTACAATCTGCTCTGATGCCGCATAGTTAAGCCAGTATACACTCCGCTATCGCTACG
TGACTGGGTCATGGCTGCGCCCCGACACCCGCCAACACCCGCTGACGCGCCCTGACGGGCTTGTCTGCTC
CCGGCATCCGCTTACAGACAAGCTGTGACCGTCTCCGGGAGCTGCATGTGTCAGAGGTTTTCACCGTCAT
CACCGAAACGCGCGAGGCAGGGTGCCTTGATGTGGGCGCCGGCGGTCGAGTGGCGACGGCGCGGCTTGTC
CGCGCCCTGGTAGATTGCCTGGCCGTAGGCCAGCCATTTTTGAGCGGCCAGCGGCCGCGATAGGCCGACG
CGAAGCGGCGGGGCGTAGGGAGCGCAGCGACCGAAGGGTAGGCGCTTTTTGCAGCTCTTCGGCTGTGCGC
TGGCCAGACAGTTATGCACAGGCCAGGCGGGTTTTAAGAGTTTTAATAAGTTTTAAAGAGTTTTAGGCGG
AAAAATCGCCTTTTTTCTCTTTTATATCAGTCACTTACATGTGTGACCGGTTCCCAATGTACGGCTTTGG
GTTCCCAATGTACGGGTTCCGGTTCCCAATGTACGGCTTTGGGTTCCCAATGTACGTGCTATCCACAGGA
AAGAGACCTTTTCGACCTTTTTCCCCTGCTAGGGCAATTTGCCCTAGCATCTGCTCCGTACATTAGGAAC
CGGCGGATGCTTCGCCCTCGATCAGGTTGCGGTAGCGCATGACTAGGATCGGGCCAGCCTGCCCCGCCTC
CTCCTTCAAATCGTACTCCGGCAGGTCATTTGACCCGATCAGCTTGCGCACGGTGAAACAGAACTTCTTG
AACTCTCCGGCGCTGCCACTGCGTTCGTAGATCGTCTTGAACAACCATCTGGCTTCTGCCTTGCCTGCGG
CGCGGCGTGCCAGGCGGTAGAGAAAACGGCCGATGCCGGGATCGATCAAAAAGTAATCGGGGTGAACCGT
CAGCACGTCCGGGTTCTTGCCTTCTGTGATCTCGCGGTACATCCAATCAGCTAGCTCGATCTCGATGTAC
TCCGGCCGCCCGGTTTCGCTCTTTACGATCTTGTAGCGGCTAATCAAGGCTTCACCCTCGGATACCGTCA
CCAGGCGGCCGTTCTTGGCCTTCTTCGTACGCTGCATGGCAACGTGCGTGGTGTTTAACCGAATGCAGGT
TTCTACCAGGTCGTCTTTCTGCTTTCCGCCATCGGCTCGCCGGCAGAACTTGAGTACGTCCGCAACGTGT
GGACGGAACACGCGGCCGGGCTTGTCTCCCTTCCCTTCCCGGTATCGGTTCATGGATTCGGTTAGATGGG
AAACCGCCATCAGTACCAGGTCGTAATCCCACACACTGGCCATGCCGGCCGGCCCTGCGGAAACCTCTAC
GTGCCCGTCTGGAAGCTCGTAGCGGATCACCTCGCCAGCTCGTCGGTCACGCTTCGACAGACGGAAAACG
GCCACGTCCATGATGCTGCGACTATCGCGGGTGCCCACGTCATAGAGCATCGGAACGAAAAAATCTGGTT
GCTCGTCGCCCTTGGGCGGCTTCCTAATCGACGGCGCACCGGCTGCCGGCGGTTGCCGGGATTCTTTGCG
GATTCGATCAGCGGCCGCTTGCCACGATTCACCGGGGCGTGCTTCTGCCTCGATGCGTTGCCGCTGGGCG
GCCTGCGCGGCCTTCAACTTCTCCACCAGGTCATCACCCAGCGCCGCGCCGATTTGTACCGGGCCGGATG
GTTTGCGACCGCTCACGCCGATTCCTCGGGCTTGGGGGTTCCAGTGCCATTGCAGGGCCGGCAGACAACC
CAGCCGCTTACGCCTGGCCAACCGCCCGTTCCTCCACACATGGGGCATTCCACGGCGTCGGTGCCTGGTT
GTTCTTGATTTTCCATGCCGCCTCCTTTAGCCGCTAAAATTCATCTACTCATTTATTCATTTGCTCATTT
ACTCTGGTAGCTGCGCGATGTATTCAGATAGCAGCTCGGTAATGGTCTTGCCTTGGCGTACCGCGTACAT
CTTCAGCTTGGTGTGATCCTCCGCCGGCAACTGAAAGTTGACCCGCTTCATGGCTGGCGTGTCTGCCAGG
CTGGCCAACGTTGCAGCCTTGCTGCTGCGTGCGCTCGGACGGCCGGCACTTAGCGTGTTTGTGCTTTTGC
TCATTTTCTCTTTACCTCATTAACTCAAATGAGTTTTGATTTAATTTCAGCGGCCAGCGCCTGGACCTCG
CGGGCAGCGTCGCCCTCGGGTTCTGATTCAAGAACGGTTGTGCCGGCGGCGGCAGTGCCTGGGTAGCTCA
CGCGCTGCGTGATACGGGACTCAAGAATGGGCAGCTCGTACCCGGCCAGCGCCTCGGCAACCTCACCGCC
GATGCGCGTGCCTTTGATCGCCCGCGACACGACAAAGGCCGCTTGTAGCCTTCCATCCGTGACCTCAATG
CGCTGCTTAACCAGCTCCACCAGGTCGGCGGTGGCCCATATGTCGTAAGGGCTTGGCTGCACCGGAATCA
GCACGAAGTCGGCTGCCTTGATCGCGGACACAGCCAAGTCCGCCGCCTGGGGCGCTCCGTCGATCACTAC
GAAGTCGCGCCGGCCGATGGCCTTCACGTCGCGGTCAATCGTCGGGCGGTCGATGCCGACAACGGTTAGC
GGTTGATCTTCCCGCACGGCCGCCCAATCGCGGGCACTGCCCTGGGGATCGGAATCGACTAACAGAACAT
CGGCCCCGGCGAGTTGCAGGGCGCGGGCTAGATGGGTTGCGATGGTCGTCTTGCCTGACCCGCCTTTCTG
GTTAAGTACAGCGATAACCTTCATGCGTTCCCCTTGCGTATTTGTTTATTTACTCATCGCATCATATACG
CAGCGACCGCATGACGCAAGCTGTTTTACTCAAATACACATCACCTTTTTAGACGGCGGCGCTCGGTTTC
TTCAGCGGCCAAGCTGGCCGGCCAGGCCGCCAGCTTGGCATCAGACAAACCGGCCAGGATTTCATGCAGC
CGCACGGTTGAGACGTGCGCGGGCGGCTCGAACACGTACCCGGCCGCGATCATCTCCGCCTCGATCTCTT
CGGTAATGAAAAACGGTTCGTCCTGGCCGTCCTGGTGCGGTTTCATGCTTGTTCCTCTTGGCGTTCATTC
TCGGCGGCCGCCAGGGCGTCGGCCTCGGTCAATGCGTCCTCACGGAAGGCACCGCGCCGCCTGGCCTCGG
TGGGCGTCACTTCCTCGCTGCGCTCAAGTGCGCGGTACAGGGTCGAGCGATGCACGCCAAGCAGTGCAGC
CGCCTCTTTCACGGTGCGGCCTTCCTGGTCGATCAGCTCGCGGGCGTGCGCGATCTGTGCCGGGGTGAGG
GTAGGGCGGGGGCCAAACTTCACGCCTCGGGCCTTGGCGGCCTCGCGCCCGCTCCGGGTGCGGTCGATGA
TTAGGGAACGCTCGAACTCGGCAATGCCGGCGAACACGGTCAACACCATGCGGCCGGCCGGCGTGGTGGT
GTCGGCCCACGGCTCTGCCAGGCTACGCAGGCCCGCGCCGGCCTCCTGGATGCGCTCGGCAATGTCCAGT
AGGTCGCGGGTGCTGCGGGCCAGGCGGTCTAGCCTGGTCACTGTCACAACGTCGCCAGGGCGTAGGTGGT
CAAGCATCCTGGCCAGCTCCGGGCGGTCGCGCCTGGTGCCGGTGATCTTCTCGGAAAACAGCTTGGTGCA
GCCGGCCGCGTGCAGTTCGGCCCGTTGGTTGGTCAAGTCCTGGTCGTCGGTGCTGACGCGGGCATAGCCC
AGCAGGCCAGCGGCGGCGCTCTTGTTCATGGCGTAATGTCTCCGGTTCTAGTCGCAAGTATTCTACTTTA
TGCGACTAAAACACGCGACAAGAAAACGCCAGGAAAAGGGCAGGGCGGCAGCCTGTCGCGTAACTTAGGA
CTTGTGCGACATGTCGTTTTCAGAAGACGGCTGCACTGAACGTCAGAAGCCGACTGCACTATAGCAGCGG
AGGGGTTGGATCAAAGTACTTTGATCCCGAGGGGAACCCTGTGGTTGGCATGCACATACAAATGGACGAA
CGGATAAACCT
Features (pLannotate 1.2.2; 27 found; start..end, strand, type, name):
     54..78      -  misc_feature   RB T-DNA repeat: right border repeat from nopaline C58 T-DNA
    144..298     -  CDS            lacZα (fragment): LacZα fragment of β-galactosidase; lacZ fragment
    323..347     +  protein_bind   attB1: mutant version of attB; recombination site for the Gateway® BP reaction BP Clonase™
   2405..2422    -  CDS            ORF603 (fragment): baculovirus ORF603 protein
   2910..2934    -  protein_bind   attB2: mutant version of attB; recombination site for the Gateway® BP reaction BP Clonase™
   2966..3682    +  CDS            Citrine: Citrine is a basic (constitutively fluorescent) yellow fluorescent protein published in 2001, derived from Aequorea victoria. It has moderate acid sensitivity.
   3704..4420    +  CDS            Citrine: Citrine is a basic (constitutively fluorescent) yellow fluorescent protein published in 2001, derived from Aequorea victoria. It has moderate acid sensitivity.
   4442..5158    +  CDS            Citrine: Citrine is a basic (constitutively fluorescent) yellow fluorescent protein published in 2001, derived from Aequorea victoria. It has moderate acid sensitivity.
   5160..5215    -  misc_feature   MCS: pUC18/19 multiple cloning site
   5221..5473    +  terminator     NOS terminator: nopaline synthase terminator and poly(A) signal
   5528..5550    -  protein_bind   lac operator (fragment): The lac repressor binds to the lac operator to inhibit transcription in E. coli. This inhibition can be relieved by adding lactose or isopropyl-β-D-thiogalactopyranoside (IPTG). lac repressor encoded by lacI
   5554..5584    -  promoter       lac promoter: promoter for the E. coli lac operon
   5599..5620    -  protein_bind   CAP binding site: CAP binding activates transcription in the presence of cAMP. E. coli catabolite activator protein
   5705..5879    -  polyA_signal   CaMV poly(A) signal: cauliflower mosaic virus polyadenylation signal
   5920..6945    -  CDS            HygR: hygromycin B phosphotransferase confers resistance to hygromycin
   7012..7688    -  promoter       CaMV 35S promoter (enhanced): cauliflower mosaic virus 35S promoter with a duplicated enhancer region
   7883..7907    -  misc_feature   LB T-DNA repeat: left border repeat from nopaline C58 T-DNA
   8166..8189    +  promoter       Pc promoter (fragment): intI1 (promoter lies within the coding sequence); class 1 integron promoter
   8365..8421    +  CDS            GmR (fragment): gentamycin acetyltransferase; aacC1; confers resistance to gentamycin
   8432..9219    +  CDS            SmR (fragment): aminoglycoside adenylyltransferase (Murphy, 1985); aadA; confers resistance to spectinomycin and streptomycin
   9465..10053   +  rep_origin     ori: high-copy-number ColE1/pMB1/pBR322/pUC origin of replication
  10239..10379   -  misc_feature   bom: basis of mobility region from pBR322
  10481..10520   -  CDS            rop (fragment): Rop protein, which maintains plasmids at low copy number; rop
  10723..10917   -  rep_origin     pVS1 oriV: origin of replication for the Pseudomonas plasmid pVS1 (Heeb et al., 2000)
  10983..12056   -  CDS            pVS1 RepA: replication protein from the Pseudomonas plasmid pVS1 (Heeb et al., 2000)
  12485..13114   -  CDS            pVS1 StaA: stability protein from the Pseudomonas plasmid pVS1 (Heeb et al., 2000)
  13674..14075   -  CDS            Y4CG_SINFN (fragment): Protein inferred from homology: Swiss-Prot protein existence level 3. From Sinorhizobium fredii (strain NBRC 101917 / NGR234).
