[The description below was written by a language model from this plasmid's Addgene catalogue record and pLannotate feature annotations shown in this document.]
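Description:
pPIP1;4-NLS-3xmCitrine is a plant binary (T-DNA) expression vector built on the Gateway-compatible pMpGWB123 backbone and designed as a transcriptional fluorescent reporter for plant responses to bacterial infection. It carries a ColE1/pUC-type origin with a bom site for propagation in E. coli, together with the pVS1 oriV, RepA and StaA functions that allow replication and stable maintenance in Agrobacterium. Bacterial selection is by spectinomycin through an aadA (SmR) gene. The catalogue lists a total size of 13,972 bp, whereas the sequenced record is 14,361 nt; the record does not explain this difference.

Between the nopaline-type right and left T-DNA borders sit two cassettes. The reporter consists of an approximately 2.5 kb Arabidopsis thaliana PIP1;4 (AT4G00430, a plasma membrane intrinsic protein gene) fragment, recorded as the promoter and flanked by attB1 and attB2 sites left by Gateway recombination. It is followed by three tandem Citrine coding sequences and a NOS terminator. A nuclear localisation signal is listed as a tag but is not separately annotated in the feature table. It would concentrate the triple yellow fluorescent signal in nuclei, which makes individual expressing cells easier to distinguish. The second cassette, in the opposite orientation, expresses hygromycin phosphotransferase from an enhanced CaMV 35S promoter with a CaMV poly(A) signal, for selection of transformed plants. Small lacZα, lac promoter and MCS remnants are backbone leftovers, and the short baculovirus ORF603 match inside the insert is probably a spurious annotation. The construct is suited to imaging where and when PIP1;4 promoter activity is induced in leaf cells during infection, in the context of work on Pseudomonas syringae.
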