Addgene plasmid #192524: pPIP1;4-NLS-3xmCitrine
Purpose: Fluorescent reporter for plant responses to bacterial infection
Depositing lab: Gitta Coaker. Depositing organization: University of California, Davis. Publication: Single-cell profiling of Arabidopsis leaves to Pseudomonas syringae infection. Zhu J, Lolle S, Tang A, Guel B, Kvitko B, Cole B, Coaker G. Cell Rep. 2023 Jun 20;42(7):112676. doi: 10.1016/j.celrep.2023.112676. PubMed 37342910.
Backbone
  Vector backbone: pMpGWB123
  Backbone manufacturer: 13428
  Total vector size (bp): 13972
  Vector type: Plant Expression
  Selectable markers: Hygromycin
Growth in bacteria
  Bacterial resistance: Spectinomycin, 50 μg/mL
  Growth temperature: 37°C
  Growth strain: DH5alpha
  Copy number: Unknown
Gene/Insert
  Gene/Insert name: PLASMA MEMBRANE INTRINSIC PROTEIN 1;4 (alt name: PIP1;4)
  Species: A. thaliana (mustard weed)
  Insert size (bp): 2500
  GenBank ID: AT4G00430
  Entrez Gene: PIP1;4 (a.k.a. AT4G00430, A_IG005I10.2, A_IG005I10_2, F5I10.2, F5I10_2, PIP1E, PLASMA MEMBRANE INTRINSIC PROTEIN 1E, TMP-C, TRANSMEMBRANE PROTEIN C, plasma membrane intrinsic protein 1;4)
  Promoter: PIP1;4
  Tag / fusion protein: NLS (C terminal on insert); 3xmCitrine (C terminal on backbone)
  Cloning method: Gateway Cloning
  Sequencing primers: 5′ TGTAAAACGACGGCCAGT
Terms and licenses: Academic/Nonprofit Terms; Industry Terms: Not Available to Industry
How to cite: pPIP1;4-NLS-3xmCitrine was a gift from Gitta Coaker (Addgene plasmid # 192524 ; http://n2t.net/addgene:192524 ; RRID:Addgene_192524)
